Addgene plasmid #148746: pnEA-NpM-HseIF4G_592-653_AG
Purpose: Bacterial Expression of HseIF4G_592-653
Depositing lab: Elisa Izaurralde. Depositing organization: Max Planck Institute for Developmental Biology. Publication: The Structures of eIF4E-eIF4G Complexes Reveal an Extended Interface to Regulate Translation Initiation. Gruner S, Peter D, Weber R, Wohlbold L, Chung MY, Weichenrieder O, Valkov E, Igreja C, Izaurralde E. Mol Cell. 2016 Nov 3;64(3):467-479. doi: 10.1016/j.molcel.2016.09.020. Epub 2016 Oct 20. PubMed 27773676.
Backbone
  Vector backbone: Unknown
  Vector type: Bacterial Expression
Growth in bacteria
  Bacterial resistance: Ampicillin, 100 μg/mL
  Growth temperature: 37°C
  Growth strain: DH5alpha
  Copy number: Low Copy
Gene/Insert
  Gene/Insert name: HseIF4G_592-653
  Species: H. sapiens (human)
  Entrez Gene: EIF4G1 (a.k.a. EIF-4G1, EIF4F, EIF4G, EIF4GI, P220, PARK18)
  Cloning method: Unknown
Terms and licenses: Academic/Nonprofit Terms; Industry Terms: Not Available to Industry
Depositor comments: sequence of isoform 9 Uniprot.: Q04637 and sequence for the variation 6 given by NCBI: NM_001194946.1. Plasmids from this collection were made available to the research community and donated after the lab closed. Please note that the sequence provided by the depositing laboratory may be theoretical/predicted or based on Sanger sequencing results. There may be discrepancies between sequencing results obtained by Addgene and the depositor sequence. If an Addgene verified sequence is not available, please contact before placing your order to request that our lab fully sequence the plasmid.
How to cite: pnEA-NpM-HseIF4G_592-653_AG was a gift from Elisa Izaurralde (Addgene plasmid # 148746 ; http://n2t.net/addgene:148746 ; RRID:Addgene_148746)
