[The description below was written by a language model from this plasmid's Addgene catalogue record and pLannotate feature annotations shown in this document.]
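Description:
pnEA-NpM-HseIF4G_592-653_AG is a 7,026-nt bacterial expression plasmid for producing a short fragment of human eIF4G1 (residues 592–653) in E. coli. The catalogue lists the backbone as unknown, but the annotated features show a pET/pBR322-style architecture: a ColE1/pMB1-family origin accompanied by the bom mobility region and the rop gene, which holds copy number down and agrees with the low-copy designation in the record. Selection is by ampicillin through the bla gene under its own promoter. Several disrupted fragments of the tetracycline resistance gene and its promoter remain as pBR322 remnants flanking the expression cassette and lacI, and they are not expected to be functional.

The expression cassette runs from a T7 promoter with an adjacent lac operator and the phage T7 gene 10 ribosome binding site to a T7 terminator, with a plasmid-borne lacI gene supplying repressor. Expression therefore requires a host providing T7 RNA polymerase and is inducible with IPTG. The open reading frame begins with a signal-sequence-less maltose binding protein, which stays cytosolic and serves as an N-terminal solubility and affinity tag, followed after a short linker by the EIF4G1 fragment. The record does not state whether this linker contains a protease cleavage site. A small annotated match to a T7 gene 10B-derived solubility tag lies downstream of the insert, just before the terminator, and may simply be vector-derived sequence rather than part of the product.

Depositor notes tie the residue numbering to a specific eIF4G1 isoform and transcript variant. The associated publication concerns structures of eIF4E–eIF4G complexes, so this plasmid probably supplied recombinant eIF4G peptide for structural and binding studies.
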