Features (pLannotate 1.2.2; 20 found; start..end, strand, type, name):
    104..208     +  promoter       AmpR promoter: bla
    209..1069    +  CDS            AmpR: β-lactamase; bla; confers resistance to ampicillin, carbenicillin, and related antibiotics
   1240..1828    +  rep_origin     ori: high-copy-number ColE1/pMB1/pBR322/pUC origin of replication
   2014..2156    -  misc_feature   bom: basis of mobility region from pBR322
   2258..2449    -  CDS            rop: Rop protein, which maintains plasmids at low copy number; rop
   2466..2846    +  CDS            YPB1_ECOLX: Protein predicted: Swiss-Prot protein existence level 4. From Escherichia coli.
   3088..3712    -  CDS            TcR (fragment): tetracycline efflux protein; tet; confers resistance to tetracycline
   3727..3748    -  protein_bind   CAP binding site: CAP binding activates transcription in the presence of cAMP. E. coli catabolite activator protein
   3761..4843    -  CDS            lacI: lac repressor; lacI; The lac repressor binds to the lac operator to inhibit transcription in E. coli. This inhibition can be relieved by adding lactose or isopropyl-β-D-thiogalactopyranoside (IPTG).
   4844..4921    -  promoter       lacI promoter: lacI
   4929..5208    -  CDS            TcR (fragment): tetracycline efflux protein; tet; confers resistance to tetracycline
   5230..5248    +  promoter       T7 promoter: promoter for bacteriophage T7 RNA polymerase
   5249..5273    +  protein_bind   lac operator: The lac repressor binds to the lac operator to inhibit transcription in E. coli. This inhibition can be relieved by adding lactose or isopropyl-β-D-thiogalactopyranoside (IPTG). lac repressor encoded by lacI
   5288..5310    +  RBS            RBS: efficient ribosome binding site from bacteriophage T7 gene 10 (Olins and Rangwala, 1989)
   5321..6417    +  CDS            MBP (fragment): maltose binding protein from E. coli; malE (mutated); This version of the gene does not encode a signal sequence, so MBP will remain in the cytosol.
   6454..6648    +  CDS            EIF4G1 (fragment): IF4G1_HUMAN - Also known as EIF4F, EIF4G, EIF4GI. Experimental evidence at protein level: Swiss-Prot protein existence level 1. Component of the protein complex eIF4F, which is involved in the recognition of the mRNA cap, ATP-dependent unwinding of 5'-terminal secondary structure and recruitment of mRNA to the ribosome. As a member of the eIF4F complex, required for endoplasmic reticulum stress- induced ATF4 mRNA translation (PubMed:29062139). From Homo sapiens (Human).
   6710..6759    +  CDS            SET1 (fragment): solubility-enhancement tag derived from T7 phage gene 10B
   6767..6814    +  terminator     T7 terminator: transcription terminator for bacteriophage T7 RNA polymerase
   6837..6941    -  CDS            TcR (fragment): tetracycline efflux protein; tet; confers resistance to tetracycline
   6989..7017    -  promoter       tet promoter: E. coli promoter for tetracycline efflux protein gene
>Addgene plasmid #148746 | pnEA-NpM-HseIF4G_592-653_AG | depositor full sequence | sequence record 291194 | Full Sequence
TTCTTGAAGACGAAAGGGCCTCGTGATACGCCTATTTTTATAGGTTAATGTCATGATAATAATGGTTTCT
TAGACGTCAGGTGGCACTTTTCGGGGAAATGTGCGCGGAACCCCTATTTGTTTATTTTTCTAAATACATT
CAAATATGTATCCGCTCATGAGACAATAACCCTGATAAATGCTTCAATAATATTGAAAAAGGAAGAGTAT
GAGTATTCAACATTTCCGTGTCGCCCTTATTCCCTTTTTTGCGGCATTTTGCCTTCCTGTTTTTGCTCAC
CCAGAAACGCTGGTGAAAGTAAAAGATGCTGAAGATCAGTTGGGTGCACGAGTGGGTTACATCGAACTGG
ATCTCAACAGCGGTAAGATCCTTGAGAGTTTTCGCCCCGAAGAACGTTTTCCAATGATGAGCACTTTTAA
AGTTCTGCTATGTGGCGCGGTATTATCCCGTGTTGACGCCGGGCAAGAGCAACTCGGTCGCCGCATACAC
TATTCTCAGAATGACTTGGTTGAGTACTCACCAGTCACAGAAAAGCATCTTACGGATGGCATGACAGTAA
GAGAATTATGCAGTGCTGCCATAACCATGAGTGATAACACTGCGGCCAACTTACTTCTGACAACGATCGG
AGGACCGAAGGAGCTAACCGCTTTTTTGCACAACATGGGGGATCATGTAACTCGCCTTGATCGTTGGGAA
CCGGAGCTGAATGAAGCCATACCAAACGACGAGCGTGACACCACGATGCCTGCAGCAATGGCAACAACGT
TGCGCAAACTATTAACTGGCGAACTACTTACTCTAGCTTCCCGGCAACAATTAATAGACTGGATGGAGGC
GGATAAAGTTGCAGGACCACTTCTGCGCTCGGCCCTTCCGGCTGGCTGGTTTATTGCTGATAAATCTGGA
GCCGGTGAGCGTGGGTCTCGCGGTATCATTGCAGCACTGGGGCCAGATGGTAAGCCCTCCCGTATCGTAG
TTATCTACACGACGGGGAGTCAGGCAACTATGGATGAACGAAATAGACAGATCGCTGAGATAGGTGCCTC
ACTGATTAAGCATTGGTAACTGTCAGACCAAGTTTACTCATATATACTTTAGATTGATTTAAAACTTCAT
TTTTAATTTAAAAGGATCTAGGTGAAGATCCTTTTTGATAATCTCATGACCAAAATCCCTTAACGTGAGT
TTTCGTTCCACTGAGCGTCAGACCCCGTAGAAAAGATCAAAGGATCTTCTTGAGATCCTTTTTTTCTGCG
CGTAATCTGCTGCTTGCAAACAAAAAAACCACCGCTACCAGCGGTGGTTTGTTTGCCGGATCAAGAGCTA
CCAACTCTTTTTCCGAAGGTAACTGGCTTCAGCAGAGCGCAGATACCAAATACTGTCCTTCTAGTGTAGC
CGTAGTTAGGCCACCACTTCAAGAACTCTGTAGCACCGCCTACATACCTCGCTCTGCTAATCCTGTTACC
AGTGGCTGCTGCCAGTGGCGATAAGTCGTGTCTTACCGGGTTGGACTCAAGACGATAGTTACCGGATAAG
GCGCAGCGGTCGGGCTGAACGGGGGGTTCGTGCACACAGCCCAGCTTGGAGCGAACGACCTACACCGAAC
TGAGATACCTACAGCGTGAGCTATGAGAAAGCGCCACGCTTCCCGAAGGGAGAAAGGCGGACAGGTATCC
GGTAAGCGGCAGGGTCGGAACAGGAGAGCGCACGAGGGAGCTTCCAGGGGGAAACGCCTGGTATCTTTAT
AGTCCTGTCGGGTTTCGCCACCTCTGACTTGAGCGTCGATTTTTGTGATGCTCGTCAGGGGGGCGGAGCC
TATGGAAAAACGCCAGCAACGCGGCCTTTTTACGGTTCCTGGCCTTTTGCTGGCCTTTTGCTCACATGTT
CTTTCCTGCGTTATCCCCTGATTCTGTGGATAACCGTATTACCGCCTTTGAGTGAGCTGATACCGCTCGC
CGCAGCCGAACGACCGAGCGCAGCGAGTCAGTGAGCGAGGAAGCGGAAGAGCGCCTGATGCGGTATTTTC
TCCTTACGCATCTGTGCGGTATTTCACACCGCATATATGGTGCACTCTCAGTACAATCTGCTCTGATGCC
GCATAGTTAAGCCAGTATACACTCCGCTATCGCTACGTGACTGGGTCATGGCTGCGCCCCGACACCCGCC
AACACCCGCTGACGCGCCCTGACGGGCTTGTCTGCTCCCGGCATCCGCTTACAGACAAGCTGTGACCGTC
TCCGGGAGCTGCATGTGTCAGAGGTTTTCACCGTCATCACCGAAACGCGCGAGGCAGCTGCGGTAAAGCT
CATCAGCGTGGTCGTGAAGCGATTCACAGATGTCTGCCTGTTCATCCGCGTCCAGCTCGTTGAGTTTCTC
CAGAAGCGTTAATGTCTGGCTTCTGATAAAGCGGGCCATGTTAAGGGCGGTTTTTTCCTGTTTGGTCACT
GATGCCTCCGTGTAAGGGGGATTTCTGTTCATGGGGGTAATGATACCGATGAAACGAGAGAGGATGCTCA
CGATACGGGTTACTGATGATGAACATGCCCGGTTACTGGAACGTTGTGAGGGTAAACAACTGGCGGTATG
GATGCGGCGGGACCAGAGAAAAATCACTCAGGGTCAATGCCAGCGCTTCGTTAATACAGATGTAGGTGTT
CCACAGGGTAGCCAGCAGCATCCTGCGATGCAGATCCGGAACATAATGGTGCAGGGCGCTGACTTCCGCG
TTTCCAGACTTTACGAAACACGGAAACCGAAGACCATTCATGTTGTTGCTCAGGTCGCAGACGTTTTGCA
GCAGCAGTCGCTTCACGTTCGCTCGCGTATCGGTGATTCATTCTGCTAACCAGTAAGGCAACCCCGCCAG
CCTAGCCGGGTCCTCAACGACAGGAGCACGATCATGCGCACCCGTGGCCAGGACCCAACGCTGCCCGAGA
TGCGCCGCGTGCGGCTGCTGGAGATGGCGGACGCGATGGATATGTTCTGCCAAGGGTTGGTTTGCGCATT
CACAGTTCTCCGCAAGAATTGATTGGCTCCAATTCTTGGAGTGGTGAATCCGTTAGCGAGGTGCCGCCGG
CTTCCATTCAGGTCGAGGTGGCCCGGCTCCATGCACCGCGACGCAACGCGGGGAGGCAGACAAGGTATAG
GGCGGCGCCTACAATCCATGCCAACCCGTTCCATGTGCTCGCCGAGGCGGCATAAATCGCCGTGACGATC
AGCGGTCCAGTGATCGAAGTTAGGCTGGTAAGAGCCGCGAGCGATCCTTGAAGCTGTCCCTGATGGTCGT
CATCTACCTGCCTGGACAGCATGGCCTGCAACGCGGGCATCCCGATGCCGCCGGAAGCGAGAAGAATCAT
AATGGGGAAGGCCATCCAGCCTCGCGTCGCGAACGCCAGCAAGACGTAGCCCAGCGCGTCGGCCGCCATG
CCGGCGATAATGGCCTGCTTCTCGCCGAAACGTTTGGTGGCGGGACCAGTGACGAAGGCTTGAGCGAGGG
CGTGCAAGATTCCGAATACCGCAAGCGACAGGCCGATCATCGTCGCGCTCCAGCGAAAGCGGTCCTCGCC
GAAAATGACCCAGAGCGCTGCCGGCACCTGTCCTACGAGTTGCATGATAAAGAAGACAGTCATAAGTGCG
GCGACGATAGTCATGCCCCGCGCCCACCGGAAGGAGCTGACTGGGTTGAAGGCTCTCAAGGGCATCGGTC
GAGATCCCGGTGCCTAATGAGTGAGCTAACTTACATTAATTGCGTTGCGCTCACTGCCCGCTTTCCAGTC
GGGAAACCTGTCGTGCCAGCTGCATTAATGAATCGGCCAACGCGCGGGGAGAGGCGGTTTGCGTATTGGG
CGCCAGGGTGGTTTTTCTTTTCACCAGTGAGACGGGCAACAGCTGATTGCCCTTCACCGCCTGGCCCTGA
GAGAGTTGCAGCAAGCGGTCCACGCTGGTTTGCCCCAGCAGGCGAAAATCCTGTTTGATGGTGGTTAACG
GCGGGATATAACATGAGCTGTCTTCGGTATCGTCGTATCCCACTACCGAGATATCCGCACCAACGCGCAG
CCCGGACTCGGTAATGGCGCGCATTGCGCCCAGCGCCATCTGATCGTTGGCAACCAGCATCGCAGTGGGA
ACGATGCCCTCATTCAGCATTTGCATGGTTTGTTGAAAACCGGACATGGCACTCCAGTCGCCTTCCCGTT
CCGCTATCGGCTGAATTTGATTGCGAGTGAGATATTTATGCCAGCCAGCCAGACGCAGACGCGCCGAGAC
AGAACTTAATGGGCCCGCTAACAGCGCGATTTGCTGGTGACCCAATGCGACCAGATGCTCCACGCCCAGT
CGCGTACCGTCTTCATGGGAGAAAATAATACTGTTGATGGGTGTCTGGTCAGAGACATCAAGAAATAACG
CCGGAACATTAGTGCAGGCAGCTTCCACAGCAATGGCATCCTGGTCATCCAGCGGATAGTTAATGATCAG
CCCACTGACGCGTTGCGCGAGAAGATTGTGCACCGCCGCTTTACAGGCTTCGACGCCGCTTCGTTCTACC
ATCGACACCACCACGCTGGCACCCAGTTGATCGGCGCGAGATTTAATCGCCGCGACAATTTGCGACGGCG
CGTGCAGGGCCAGACTGGAGGTGGCAACGCCAATCAGCAACGACTGTTTGCCCGCCAGTTGTTGTGCCAC
GCGGTTGGGAATGTAATTCAGCTCCGCCATCGCCGCTTCCACTTTTTCCCGCGTTTTCGCAGAAACGTGG
CTGGCCTGGTTCACCACGCGGGAAACGGTCTGATAAGAGACACCGGCATACTCTGCGACATCGTATAACG
TTACTGGTTTCACATTCACCACCCTGAATTGACTCTCTTCCGGGCGCTATCATGCCATACCGCGAAAGGT
TTTGCGCCATTCGATGGTGTCCGGGATCTCGACGCTCTCCCTTATGCGACTCCTGCATTAGGAAGCAGCC
CAGTAGTAGGTTGAGGCCGTTGAGCACCGCCGCCGCAAGGAATGGTGCATGCAAGGAGATGGCGCCCAAC
AGTCCCCCGGCCACGGGGCCTGCCACCATACCCACGCCGAAACAAGCGCTCATGAGCCCGAAGTGGCGAG
CCCGATCTTCCCCATCGGTGATGTCGGCGATATAGGCGCCAGCAACCGCACCTGTGGCGCCGGTGATGCC
GGCCACGATGCGTCCGGCGTAGAGGATCGAGATCTCGATCCCGCGAAATTAATACGACTCACTATAGGGG
AATTGTGAGCGGATAACAATTCCCCACTAGTAATAATTTTGTTTAACTTTAAGAAGGAGATATACCATGG
AAACTGAAGAAGGTAAACTGGTAATCTGGATTAACGGCGATAAAGGCTATAACGGTCTCGCTGAAGTCGG
TAAGAAATTCGAGAAAGATACCGGAATTAAAGTCACCGTTGAGCATCCGGATAAACTGGAAGAGAAATTC
CCACAGGTTGCGGCAACTGGCGATGGCCCTGACATTATCTTCTGGGCACACGACCGCTTTGGTGGCTACG
CTCAATCTGGCCTGTTGGCTGAAATCACCCCGGACAAAGCGTTCCAGGACAAGCTGTATCCGTTTACCTG
GGATGCCGTACGTTACAACGGCAAGCTGATTGCTTACCCGATCGCTGTTGAAGCGTTATCGCTGATTTAT
AACAAAGACCTGCTGCCGAACCCGCCAAAAACCTGGGAAGAGATCCCGGCGCTGGATAAAGAACTGAAAG
CGAAAGGTAAGAGCGCCCTGATGTTCAACCTGCAAGAACCGTACTTCACCTGGCCGCTGATTGCTGCTGA
CGGGGGTTATGCGTTCAAGTATGAAAACGGCAAGTACGACATTAAAGACGTGGGCGTGGATAACGCTGGC
GCGAAAGCGGGTCTGACCTTCCTGGTTGACCTGATTAAAAACAAACACATGAATGCAGACACCGATTACT
CCATCGCAGAAGCTGCCTTTAATAAAGGCGAAACAGCGATGACCATCAACGGCCCGTGGGCATGGTCCAA
CATCGACACCAGCAAAGTGAATTATGGTGTAACGGTACTGCCGACCTTCAAGGGTCAACCATCCAAACCG
TTCGTTGGCGTGCTGAGCGCAGGTATTAACGCCGCCAGTCCGAACAAAGAGCTGGCAAAAGAGTTCCTCG
AAAACTATCTGCTGACTGATGAAGGTCTGGAAGCGGTTAATAAAGACAAACCGCTGGGTGCCGTAGCGCT
GAAGTCTTACGAGGAAGAGTTGGCGAAAGATCCACGTATTGCCGCCACGATGGAAAACGCCCAGAAAGGT
GAAATCATGCCGAACATCCCGCAGATGTCCGCTTTCTGGTATGCCGTGCGTACTGCGGTGATCAACGCCG
CCAGCGGTCGTCAGACTGTCGATGAAGCCCTTAAAGACGCGCAGACTGGTACCGGCAGCGGCCTGGAAGT
TCTGTTCCAGGGGCCCCATATGCAGAAGTATGAATATAAGTCAGATCAGTGGAAGCCTCTAAACCTAGAG
GAGAAAAAACGTTACGACCGTGAGTTCCTGCTTGGTTTTCAGTTCATCTTTGCCAGTATGCAGAAGCCAG
AGGGATTGCCACATATCAGTGACGTGGTGCTGGACAAGGCCAATAAAACACCACTGCGGCCACTGGATTA
ATAACTCGAGCTTAAGCAATTGGGATCCTAATAGTCTAGAGCTAGCCCTAGGAGATCCGGCTGCTAACAA
AGCCCGAAAGGAAGCTGAGTTGGCTGCTGCCACCGCTGAGCAATAACTAGCATAACCCCTTGGGGCCTCT
AAACGGGTCTTGAGGGGTTTTTTGCTGAAAGGAGGAACTATATCCGGATATCCCGCAAGAGGCCCGGCAG
TACCGGCATAACCAAGCCTATGCCTACAGCATCCAGGGTGACGGTGCCGAGGATGACGATGAGCGCATTG
TTAGATTTCATACACGGTGCCTGACTGCGTTAGCAATTTAACTGTGATAAACTACCGCATTAAAGCTTAT
CGATGATAAGCTGTCAAACATGAGAA
